Addgene plasmid #219377: SFFV-ZNF445-Brd 477
Purpose: Transcription factor ZNF445 with a specific barcode assigned.
Depositing lab: Filipe Pereira. Depositing organization: Center for Neuroscience and Cell Biology, University of Coimbra. Publication: A combinatorial transcription factor screening platform for immune cell reprogramming. Kurochkin I, Altman AR, Caiado I, Pertiga-Cabral D, Halitzki E, Minaeva M, Zimmermannova O, Henriques-Oliveira L, Klein D, Nair M, Oliveira D, Cajal LR, Knittel R, Feick C, Ringner M, Martin M, Cirovic B, Pires CF, Rosa FF, Sitnicka E, Theis FJ, Pereira CF. Cell Syst. 2026 Jan 21;17(1):101457. doi: 10.1016/j.cels.2025.101457. Epub 2026 Jan 14. PubMed 41539305.
Backbone
  Vector backbone: SFFV-MCS
  Backbone size w/o insert (bp): 6638
  Vector type: Lentiviral
Growth in bacteria
  Bacterial resistance: Ampicillin, 100 μg/mL
  Growth temperature: 37°C
  Growth strain: NEB Stable
  Copy number: High Copy
Gene/Insert
  Gene/Insert name: ZNF445
  Species: H. sapiens (human)
  Insert size (bp): 3096
  Entrez Gene: ZNF445 (a.k.a. ZNF168, ZKSCAN15, MGC126535)
  Promoter: The spleen focus-forming virus (SFFV) promoter
  Cloning method: Restriction Enzyme; 5′ cloning site Bsp119I (not destroyed); 3′ cloning site BstHI (not destroyed)
Terms and licenses: Academic/Nonprofit Terms; Industry Terms: Not Available to Industry
Depositor comments: Barcode sequence cloned into XbaI restriction site. Design of plasmid is as follows: SFFV-[TF sequence]-WPRE-[Barcode sequence].
How to cite: SFFV-ZNF445-Brd 477 was a gift from Filipe Pereira (Addgene plasmid # 219377 ; http://n2t.net/addgene:219377 ; RRID:Addgene_219377)
