[The description below was written by a language model from this plasmid's Addgene catalogue record and pLannotate feature annotations shown in this document.]
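Description:
SFFV-ZNF445-Brd 477 is a third-generation-style, self-inactivating HIV-1 lentiviral transfer plasmid built on the SFFV-MCS backbone, carrying the human transcription factor ZNF445 (also known as ZNF168 or ZKSCAN15) together with a unique identifying barcode. It is propagated in E. coli as a high-copy plasmid through a ColE1/pUC-type origin and selected with ampicillin via the β-lactamase gene. The bacterial portion also retains pBluescript-derived remnants such as an f1 origin, lac promoter/operator and lacZα fragments, and flanking T7 and T3 promoters.

The viral genome is transcribed in packaging cells from an RSV enhancer/promoter fused to a truncated 5' LTR, which makes its expression Tat-independent. It is followed by the Ψ packaging signal with a partial gag sequence, the Rev response element for Rev-dependent nuclear export, and the cPPT/CTS, which aids nuclear import of the reverse-transcribed genome. Downstream, the spleen focus-forming virus (SFFV) LTR promoter, which is strongly active in haematopoietic cells, drives the ZNF445 coding sequence cloned into the multiple cloning site. A WPRE follows to enhance transcript stability and expression. According to the depositor, the barcode sits after the WPRE in an XbaI site, although it is not annotated separately in the feature table. The cassette ends with a ΔU3 3' LTR, which inactivates LTR promoter activity after integration, and an SV40 polyadenylation signal and origin lie outside it. No mammalian selection marker or fluorescent reporter is annotated.

The construct belongs to a barcoded transcription factor library made for combinatorial screening in immune cell reprogramming, where the transcribed barcode presumably allows the delivered factor to be identified in transduced cells.
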