Features (pLannotate 1.2.2; 29 found; start..end, strand, type, name):
     94..112     -  promoter       T7 promoter: promoter for bacteriophage T7 RNA polymerase
    120..275     +  CDS            lacZα (fragment): LacZα fragment of β-galactosidase; lacZ fragment
    280..708     +  rep_origin     f1 ori (sequence partly withheld): f1 bacteriophage origin of replication; arrow indicates direction of (+) strand synthesis
    761..865     +  promoter       AmpR promoter: bla
    866..1726    +  CDS            AmpR: β-lactamase; bla; confers resistance to ampicillin, carbenicillin, and related antibiotics
   1897..2485    +  rep_origin     ori: high-copy-number ColE1/pMB1/pBR322/pUC origin of replication
   2668..2760    +  CDS            lacI (fragment): lac repressor; lacI; The lac repressor binds to the lac operator to inhibit transcription in E. coli. This inhibition can be relieved by adding lactose or isopropyl-β-D-thiogalactopyranoside (IPTG).
   2773..2794    +  protein_bind   CAP binding site: CAP binding activates transcription in the presence of cAMP. E. coli catabolite activator protein
   2809..2839    +  promoter       lac promoter: promoter for the E. coli lac operon
   2847..2863    +  protein_bind   lac operator: The lac repressor binds to the lac operator to inhibit transcription in E. coli. This inhibition can be relieved by adding lactose or isopropyl-β-D-thiogalactopyranoside (IPTG). lac repressor encoded by lacI
   2908..2926    +  promoter       T3 promoter: promoter for bacteriophage T3 RNA polymerase
   2954..3180    +  promoter       RSV promoter: Rous sarcoma virus enhancer/promoter
   3181..3361    +  LTR            5' LTR (truncated): truncated 5' long terminal repeat (LTR) from HIV-1
   3408..3533    +  misc_feature   HIV-1 Ψ: packaging signal of human immunodeficiency virus type 1
   3517..3880    +  CDS            HIV-1 gag (fragment): gag protein from human immunodeficiency virus 1; gag
   4026..4259    +  misc_feature   RRE: The Rev response element (RRE) of HIV-1 allows for Rev-dependent mRNA export from the nucleus to the cytoplasm.
   4636..4736    +  CDS            Rev (fragment): human immunodeficiency virus 1 (HIV-1) Rev protein; rev; enhances nuclear export of unspliced and incompletely spliced viral mRNAs
   4755..4872    +  misc_feature   cPPT/CTS: central polypurine tract and central termination sequence of HIV-1
   4906..5307    +  promoter       SFFV promoter: spleen focus-forming virus long terminal repeat (LTR) promoter
   5317..5340    +  misc_feature   MCS (fragment): pBluescript multiple cloning site
   5365..8382    +  CDS            ZNF445: ZN445_HUMAN - Also known as ZFP445 From Homo sapiens (Human).
   8468..8493    +  misc_feature   MCS (fragment): pBluescript multiple cloning site
   8493..8552    +  CDS            S (fragment): HBSAG_WHV6 - Experimental evidence at transcript level: Swiss-Prot protein existence level 2. The middle envelope protein plays an important role in the budding of the virion. It is involved in the induction of budding in a nucleocapsid independent way. In this process the majority of envelope proteins bud to form subviral lipoprotein particles of 22 nm of diameter that do not contain a nucleocapsid (By similarity). From Woodchuck hepatitis B virus (isolate w64/pWS23) (WHV).
   8684..9087    +  misc_feature   WPRE: woodchuck hepatitis virus posttranscriptional regulatory element
   9145..9204    +  CDS            nef (fragment): NEF_HV1Z2 - Experimental evidence at protein level: Swiss-Prot protein existence level 1. Extracellular Nef protein targets CD4(+) T-lymphocytes for apoptosis by interacting with CXCR4 surface receptors. From Human immunodeficiency virus type 1 group M subtype D (isolate Z2/CDC-Z34) (HIV-1).
   9206..9439    +  LTR            3' LTR (ΔU3): self-inactivating 3' long terminal repeat (LTR) from HIV-1
   9511..9632    +  polyA_signal   SV40 poly(A) signal: SV40 polyadenylation signal
   9651..9672    +  rep_origin     SV40 ori (fragment): SV40 origin of replication
   9672..73      +  rep_origin     SV40 ori (across the origin): SV40 origin of replication
>Addgene plasmid #219377 | SFFV-ZNF445-Brd 477 | addgene full sequence | sequence record 449106 | Addgene NGS Result
ATTTATGCAGAGGCCGAGGCCGCCTCGGCCTCTGAGCTATTCCAGAAGTAGTGAGGAGGCTTTTTTGGAG
GCCTAGGGACGTACCCAATTCGCCCTATAGTGAGTCGTATTACGCGCGCTCACTGGCCGTCGTTTTACAA
CGTCGTGACTGGGAAAACCCTGGCGTTACCCAACTTAATCGCCTTGCAGCACATCCCCCTTTCGCCAGCT
GGCGTAATAGCGAAGAGGCCCGCACCGATCGCCCTTCCCAACAGTTGCGCAGCCTGAATGGCGAATGGG
[124 nt withheld, positions 280-403]
C
[91 nt withheld, positions 405-495]
A
[49 nt withheld, positions 497-545]
CCTTTGACGTTGGAGTCCACGTTCTTT
[37 nt withheld, positions 573-609]
ACCCTATCTCGGTCTATTCTTTTGATTTATAAGGGATTTTGCCGATTTCGGCCTATTGGTTAAAAAATGA
GCTGATTTAACAAAAATTTAACGCGAATTTTAACAAAATATTAACGCTTACAATTTAGGTGGCACTTTTC
GGGGAAATGTGCGCGGAACCCCTATTTGTTTATTTTTCTAAATACATTCAAATATGTATCCGCTCATGAG
ACAATAACCCTGATAAATGCTTCAATAATATTGAAAAAGGAAGAGTATGAGTATTCAACATTTCCGTGTC
GCCCTTATTCCCTTTTTTGCGGCATTTTGCCTTCCTGTTTTTGCTCACCCAGAAACGCTGGTGAAAGTAA
AAGATGCTGAAGATCAGTTGGGTGCACGAGTGGGTTACATCGAACTGGATCTCAACAGCGGTAAGATCCT
TGAGAGTTTTCGCCCCGAAGAACGTTTTCCAATGATGAGCACTTTTAAAGTTCTGCTATGTGGCGCGGTA
TTATCCCGTATTGACGCCGGGCAAGAGCAACTCGGTCGCCGCATACACTATTCTCAGAATGACTTGGTTG
AGTACTCACCAGTCACAGAAAAGCATCTTACGGATGGCATGACAGTAAGAGAATTATGCAGTGCTGCCAT
AACCATGAGTGATAACACTGCGGCCAACTTACTTCTGACAACGATCGGAGGACCGAAGGAGCTAACCGCT
TTTTTGCACAACATGGGGGATCATGTAACTCGCCTTGATCGTTGGGAACCGGAGCTGAATGAAGCCATAC
CAAACGACGAGCGTGACACCACGATGCCTGTAGCAATGGCAACAACGTTGCGCAAACTATTAACTGGCGA
ACTACTTACTCTAGCTTCCCGGCAACAATTAATAGACTGGATGGAGGCGGATAAAGTTGCAGGACCACTT
CTGCGCTCGGCCCTTCCGGCTGGCTGGTTTATTGCTGATAAATCTGGAGCCGGTGAGCGTGGGTCTCGCG
GTATCATTGCAGCACTGGGGCCAGATGGTAAGCCCTCCCGTATCGTAGTTATCTACACGACGGGGAGTCA
GGCAACTATGGATGAACGAAATAGACAGATCGCTGAGATAGGTGCCTCACTGATTAAGCATTGGTAACTG
TCAGACCAAGTTTACTCATATATACTTTAGATTGATTTAAAACTTCATTTTTAATTTAAAAGGATCTAGG
TGAAGATCCTTTTTGATAATCTCATGACCAAAATCCCTTAACGTGAGTTTTCGTTCCACTGAGCGTCAGA
CCCCGTAGAAAAGATCAAAGGATCTTCTTGAGATCCTTTTTTTCTGCGCGTAATCTGCTGCTTGCAAACA
AAAAAACCACCGCTACCAGCGGTGGTTTGTTTGCCGGATCAAGAGCTACCAACTCTTTTTCCGAAGGTAA
CTGGCTTCAGCAGAGCGCAGATACCAAATACTGTTCTTCTAGTGTAGCCGTAGTTAGGCCACCACTTCAA
GAACTCTGTAGCACCGCCTACATACCTCGCTCTGCTAATCCTGTTACCAGTGGCTGCTGCCAGTGGCGAT
AAGTCGTGTCTTACCGGGTTGGACTCAAGACGATAGTTACCGGATAAGGCGCAGCGGTCGGGCTGAACGG
GGGGTTCGTGCACACAGCCCAGCTTGGAGCGAACGACCTACACCGAACTGAGATACCTACAGCGTGAGCT
ATGAGAAAGCGCCACGCTTCCCGAAGGGAGAAAGGCGGACAGGTATCCGGTAAGCGGCAGGGTCGGAACA
GGAGAGCGCACGAGGGAGCTTCCAGGGGGAAACGCCTGGTATCTTTATAGTCCTGTCGGGTTTCGCCACC
TCTGACTTGAGCGTCGATTTTTGTGATGCTCGTCAGGGGGGCGGAGCCTATGGAAAAACGCCAGCAACGC
GGCCTTTTTACGGTTCCTGGCCTTTTGCTGGCCTTTTGCTCACATGTTCTTTCCTGCGTTATCCCCTGAT
TCTGTGGATAACCGTATTACCGCCTTTGAGTGAGCTGATACCGCTCGCCGCAGCCGAACGACCGAGCGCA
GCGAGTCAGTGAGCGAGGAAGCGGAAGAGCGCCCAATACGCAAACCGCCTCTCCCCGCGCGTTGGCCGAT
TCATTAATGCAGCTGGCACGACAGGTTTCCCGACTGGAAAGCGGGCAGTGAGCGCAACGCAATTAATGTG
AGTTAGCTCACTCATTAGGCACCCCAGGCTTTACACTTTATGCTTCCGGCTCGTATGTTGTGTGGAATTG
TGAGCGGATAACAATTTCACACAGGAAACAGCTATGACCATGATTACGCCAAGCGCGCAATTAACCCTCA
CTAAAGGGAACAAAAGCTGGAGCTGCAAGCTTAATGTAGTCTTATGCAATACTCTTGTAGTCTTGCAACA
TGGTAACGATGAGTTAGCAACATGCCTTACAAGGAGAGAAAAAGCACCGTGCATGCCGATTGGTGGAAGT
AAGGTGGTACGATCGTGCCTTATTAGGAAGGCAACAGACGGGTCTGACATGGATTGGACGAACCACTGAA
TTGCCGCATTGCAGAGATATTGTATTTAAGTGCCTAGCTCGATACATAAACGGGTCTCTCTGGTTAGACC
AGATCTGAGCCTGGGAGCTCTCTGGCTAACTAGGGAACCCACTGCTTAAGCCTCAATAAAGCTTGCCTTG
AGTGCTTCAAGTAGTGTGTGCCCGTCTGTTGTGTGACTCTGGTAACTAGAGATCCCTCAGACCCTTTTAG
TCAGTGTGGAAAATCTCTAGCAGTGGCGCCCGAACAGGGACTTGAAAGCGAAAGGGAAACCAGAGGAGCT
CTCTCGACGCAGGACTCGGCTTGCTGAAGCGCGCACGGCAAGAGGCGAGGGGCGGCGACTGGTGAGTACG
CCAAAAATTTTGACTAGCGGAGGCTAGAAGGAGAGAGATGGGTGCGAGAGCGTCAGTATTAAGCGGGGGA
GAATTAGATCGCGATGGGAAAAAATTCGGTTAAGGCCAGGGGGAAAGAAAAAATATAAATTAAAACATAT
AGTATGGGCAAGCAGGGAGCTAGAACGATTCGCAGTTAATCCTGGCCTGTTAGAAACATCAGAAGGCTGT
AGACAAATACTGGGACAGCTACAACCATCCCTTCAGACAGGATCAGAAGAACTTAGATCATTATATAATA
CAGTAGCAACCCTCTATTGTGTGCATCAAAGGATAGAGATAAAAGACACCAAGGAAGCTTTAGACAAGAT
AGAGGAAGAGCAAAACAAAAGTAAGACCACCGCACAGCAAGCGGCCGCTGATCTTCAGACCTGGAGGAGG
AGATATGAGGGACAATTGGAGAAGTGAATTATATAAATATAAAGTAGTAAAAATTGAACCATTAGGAGTA
GCACCCACCAAGGCAAAGAGAAGAGTGGTGCAGAGAGAAAAAAGAGCAGTGGGAATAGGAGCTTTGTTCC
TTGGGTTCTTGGGAGCAGCAGGAAGCACTATGGGCGCAGCGTCAATGACGCTGACGGTACAGGCCAGACA
ATTATTGTCTGGTATAGTGCAGCAGCAGAACAATTTGCTGAGGGCTATTGAGGCGCAACAGCATCTGTTG
CAACTCACAGTCTGGGGCATCAAGCAGCTCCAGGCAAGAATCCTGGCTGTGGAAAGATACCTAAAGGATC
AACAGCTCCTGGGGATTTGGGGTTGCTCTGGAAAACTCATTTGCACCACTGCTGTGCCTTGGAATGCTAG
TTGGAGTAATAAATCTCTGGAACAGATTTGGAATCACACGACCTGGATGGAGTGGGACAGAGAAATTAAC
AATTACACAAGCTTAATACACTCCTTAATTGAAGAATCGCAAAACCAGCAAGAAAAGAATGAACAAGAAT
TATTGGAATTAGATAAATGGGCAAGTTTGTGGAATTGGTTTAACATAACAAATTGGCTGTGGTATATAAA
ATTATTCATAATGATAGTAGGAGGCTTGGTAGGTTTAAGAATAGTTTTTGCTGTACTTTCTATAGTGAAT
AGAGTTAGGCAGGGATATTCACCATTATCGTTTCAGACCCACCTCCCAACCCCGAGGGGACCCGACAGGC
CCGAAGGAATAGAAGAAGAAGGTGGAGAGAGAGACAGAGACAGATCCATTCGATTAGTGAACGGATCTCG
ACGGTATCGGTTAACTTTTAAAAGAAAAGGGGGGATTGGGGGGTACAGTGCAGGGGAAAGAATAGTAGAC
ATAATAGCAACAGACATACAAACTAAAGAATTACAAAAACAAATTACAAAAATTCAAAATTTTATCGATC
ACGAGACTAGCCTCGAGCTGGCTGCAGTAACGCCATTTTGCAAGGCATGGAAAAATACCAAACCAAGAAT
AGAGAAGTTCAGATCAAGGGCGGGTACATGAAAATAGCTAACGTTGGGCCAAACAGGATATCTGCGGTGA
GCAGTTTCGGCCCCGGCCCGGGGCCAAGAACAGATGGTCACCGCAGTTTCGGCCCCGGCCCGAGGCCAAG
AACAGATGGTCCCCAGATATGGCCCAACCCTCAGCAGTTTCTTAAGACCCATCAGATGTTTCCAGGCTCC
CCCAAGGACCTGAAATGACCCTGCGCCTTATTTGAATTAACCAATCAGCCTGCTTCTCGCTTCTGTTCGC
GCGCTTCTGCTTCCCGAGCTCTATAAAAGAGCTCACAACCCCTCACTCGGCGCGCCAGTCCTCCGACAGA
CTGAGTCGGCCGGTCGAATCAAGCTTATCGATACCGTCGACGGATCCGCTAGCCCGCGGTTCGAAATGCC
TCCAGGCAGGTGGCATGCTGCCTATCCAGCTCAGGCCCAGTCTTCGAGGGAGCGAGGGCGGCTTCAGACA
GTAAAGAAGGAAGAAGAGGATGAAAGCTATACTCCAGTGCAGGCTGCCAGGCCACAGACTCTCAACCGCC
CTGGCCAGGAGCTGTTCCGCCAGCTCTTCAGACAGCTTCGCTACCATGAGTCTTCAGGGCCCCTAGAAAC
TCTGAGCCGGCTCCGGGAACTCTGTCGCTGGTGGCTGAGGCCTGACGTTCTCTCCAAGGCACAGATCCTA
GAGCTGCTGGTGCTGGAACAGTTCCTGAGCATCCTGCCTGGGGAGCTCCGGGTTTGGGTGCAGCTTCATA
ACCCTGAGAGTGGCGAGGAGGCTGTGGCCTTGCTGGAGGAGCTGCAGAGGGACCTTGATGGGACATCCTG
GAGGGACCCGGGCCCTGCCCAGAGCCCAGATGTGCATTGGATGGGTACAGGAGCCCTGCGATCTGCACAG
ATATGGTCCCTTGCTTCACCTCTCAGGAGCAGCTCTGCTCTGGGGGACCACCTGGAGCCTCCCTATGAAA
TAGAAGCACGTGACTTCCTGGCTGGGCAATCCGATACTCCTGCTGCCCAGATGCCTGCCCTTTTCCCGAG
AGAGGGGTGCCCGGGAGACCAGGTAACACCAACCAGGTCCCTGACAGCCCAGCTCCAGGAGACCATGACT
TTCAAGGATGTGGAGGTGACCTTCTCCCAGGACGAGTGGGGGTGGCTGGACTCTGCTCAGAGGAACCTGT
ACAGGGATGTGATGCTGGAGAATTATAGGAACATGGCTTCCCTGGTGGGACCATTCACCAAACCTGCTCT
GATCTCCTGGTTGGAAGCAAGGGAGCCATGGGGCCTGAACATGCAGGCAGCTCAGCCTAAGGGGAATCCA
GTTGCTGCTCCTACAGGAGATGACCTCCAGAGTAAAACAAACAAATTCATCTTAAATCAGGAACCTTTGG
AAGAAGCAGAAACCTTAGCTGTGTCATCAGGATGTCCTGCGACAAGTGTTTCTGAGGGAATTGGGCTCAG
AGAATCTTTTCAACAGAAGAGCAGGCAGAAGGATCAATGTGAAAATCCCATACAAGTAAGAGTTAAGAAA
GAAGAGACCAATTTCAGTCACAGGACAGGAAAAGACTCTGAAGTATCAGGAAGTAATAGTCTTGACTTAA
AACATGTTACATATTTGAGAGTTTCTGGAAGAAAGGAATCCCTTAAACATGGCTGTGGCAAACACTTCAG
AATGAGTTCACACCACTATGACTACAAGAAATATGGGAAGGGGCTCAGACACATGATTGGGGGCTTCAGC
CTACATCAGAGAATTCATAGTGGACTGAAAGGGAACAAAAAGGACGTGTGTGGAAAAGACTTCAGCCTTA
GCTCTCATCACCAACGTGGGCAGAGTCTTCACACAGTGGGAGTGTCATTTAAGTGCAGTGACTGTGGAAG
GACTTTCAGTCATAGCTCCCATCTTGCGTATCATCAGAGACTTCACACTCAAGAGAAAGCATTTAAATGT
AGGGTGTGTGGGAAAGCCTTCCGGTGGAGTTCCAACTGTGCGCGGCATGAGAAAATTCACACTGGAGTGA
AGCCTTATAAATGCGATTTATGTGAGAAAGCTTTCCGACGCCTGTCAGCCTACCGTCTGCACCGAGAAAC
CCATGCTAAGAAGAAATTTCTTGAATTGAATCAGTATAGGGCAGCTCTCACCTACAGCTCAGGGTTTGAT
CATCATTTGGGAGACCAAAGTGGGGAGAAACTCTTTGACTGCAGCCAGTGCAGGAAATCCTTCCACTGTA
AGTCATATGTTCTTGAACATCAAAGGATTCACACCCAGGAGAAGCCCTATAAATGTACCAAATGTAGGAA
AACCTTTAGATGGAGATCAAACTTTACTCGTCATATGAGGTTGCATGAGGAGGAAAAATTCTACAAACAA
GATGAATGTCGTGAAGGCTTCAGGCAATCTCCTGACTGCAGTCAGCCCCAGGGTGCTCCCGCTGTGGAGA
AAACATTTCTGTGTCAGCAGTGTGGGAAAACTTTTACTAGAAAGAAAACTCTCGTTGACCACCAGAGAAT
TCACACAGGTGAGAAACCTTACCAGTGTAGCGATTGTGGGAAGGACTTTGCCTATAGGTCAGCCTTTATT
GTTCATAAGAAGAAGCATGCCATGAAAAGAAAACCTGAGGGCGGGCCATCTTTTAGTCAGGACACAGTGT
TCCAGGTTCCTCAGAGCAGTCACTCCAAAGAGGAGCCCTACAAATGCAGCCAGTGTGGCAAGGCCTTCCG
CAATCACTCATTCCTCCTCATCCATCAGAGAGTTCACACTGGAGAGAAGCCATATAAGTGCAGGGAGTGT
GGGAAAGCCTTCAGATGGAGTTCCAATCTCTACCGACATCAGAGGATTCACTCTCTTCAAAAACAGTATG
ATTGCCATGAAAGTGAAAAGACTCCAAATGTGGAGCCAAAAATCCTCACTGGTGAGAAACGTTTTTGGTG
TCAAGAATGTGGGAAAACCTTTACACGTAAAAGAACCCTTTTAGATCATAAGGGAATACACAGTGGAGAG
AAGCGCTATAAATGTAATCTATGTGGGAAATCTTATGATAGAAACTATCGCCTTGTTAACCATCAGAGGA
TCCACTCTACAGAGAGACCTTTCAAATGTCAGTGGTGTGGGAAAGAGTTCATTGGGAGACATACCCTTTC
CAGTCACCAGAGGAAACACACCAGAGCAGCACAGGCTGAACGTAGCCCGCCTGCACGGTCTTCCTCTCAG
GACACAAAGTTGAGATTACAGAAGCTAAAACCAAGTGAAGAGATGCCCCTCGAAGACTGCAAAGAAGCTT
GCAGCCAGAGCTCCAGGCTCACTGGACTCCAGGACATAAGCATTGGGAAAAAGTGCCACAAATGCAGCAT
ATGTGGGAAAACTTTTAACAAGAGTTCACAACTCATTAGCCACAAGAGATTTCATACTCGAGAGAGGCCC
TTCAAATGCAGCAAGTGTGGAAAGACCTTCAGGTGGTCTTCGAACCTGGCTCGGCATATGAAAAACCATA
TTAGAGATTAGACCGGTCGGATCCCCCGGGCTGCAGGAATTCGAGCATCTTACCGCCATTTATTCCCATA
TTTGTTCTGTTTTTCTTGATTTGGGTATACATTTAAATGTTAATAAAACAAAATGGTGGGGCAATCATTT
ACATTTTTAGGGATATGTAATTACTAGTTCAGGTGTATTGCCACAAGACAAACATGTTAAGAAACTTTCC
CGTTATTTACGCTCTGTTCCTGTTAATCAACCTCTGGATTACAAAATTTGTGAAAGATTGACTGATATTC
TTAACTATGTTGCTCCTTTTACGCTGTGTGGATATGCTGCTTTAATGCCTCTGTATCATGCTATTGCTTC
CCGTACGGCTTTCGTTTTCTCCTCCTTGTATAAATCCTGGTTGCTGTCTCTTTATGAGGAGTTGTGGCCC
GTTGTCCGTCAACGTGGCGTGGTGTGCTCTGTGTTTGCTGACGCAACCCCCACTGGCTGGGGCATTGCCA
CCACCTGTCAACTCCTTTCTGGGACTTTCGCTTTCCCCCTCCCGATCGCCACGGCAGAACTCATCGCCGC
CTGCCTTGCCCGCTGCTGGACAGGGGCTAGGTTGCTGGGCACTGATAATTCCGTGGTGTTGTCGGGGAAG
CTGACGTCCTTTGCAATTCGATATCAAGCTGTACCTTCTAGATGTACACACCTTGAAGCGCTTCTAGACC
AATGACTTACAAGGCAGCTGTAGATCTTAGCCACTTTTTAAAAGAAAAGGGGGGACTGGAAGGGCTAATT
CACTCCCAACGAAGACAAGATCTGCTTTTTGCTTGTACTGGGTCTCTCTGGTTAGACCAGATCTGAGCCT
GGGAGCTCTCTGGCTAACTAGGGAACCCACTGCTTAAGCCTCAATAAAGCTTGCCTTGAGTGCTTCAAGT
AGTGTGTGCCCGTCTGTTGTGTGACTCTGGTAACTAGAGATCCCTCAGACCCTTTTAGTCAGTGTGGAAA
ATCTCTAGCAGTAGTAGTTCATGTCATCTTATTATTCAGTATTTATAACTTGCAAAGAAATGAATATCAG
AGAGTGAGAGGAACTTGTTTATTGCAGCTTATAATGGTTACAAATAAAGCAATAGCATCACAAATTTCAC
AAATAAAGCATTTTTTTCACTGCATTCTAGTTGTGGTTTGTCCAAACTCATCAATGTATCTTATCATGTC
TGGCTCTAGCTATCCCGCCCCTAACTCCGCCCATCCCGCCCCTAACTCCGCCCAGTTCCGCCCATTCTCC
GCCCCATGGCTGACTAATTTTTTTT
