>Addgene plasmid #219377 | SFFV-ZNF445-Brd 477 | depositor partial sequence | sequence record 428611 | TF ORF
ATGCCTCCAGGCAGGTGGCATGCTGCCTATCCAGCTCAGGCCCAGTCTTCGAGGGAGCGAGGGCGGCTTC
AGACAGTAAAGAAGGAAGAAGAGGATGAAAGCTATACTCCAGTGCAGGCTGCCAGGCCACAGACTCTCAA
CCGCCCTGGCCAGGAGCTGTTCCGCCAGCTCTTCAGACAGCTTCGCTACCATGAGTCTTCAGGGCCCCTA
GAAACTCTGAGCCGGCTCCGGGAACTCTGTCGCTGGTGGCTGAGGCCTGACGTTCTCTCCAAGGCACAGA
TCCTAGAGCTGCTGGTGCTGGAACAGTTCCTGAGCATCCTGCCTGGGGAGCTCCGGGTTTGGGTGCAGCT
TCATAACCCTGAGAGTGGCGAGGAGGCTGTGGCCTTGCTGGAGGAGCTGCAGAGGGACCTTGATGGGACA
TCCTGGAGGGACCCGGGCCCTGCCCAGAGCCCAGATGTGCATTGGATGGGTACAGGAGCCCTGCGATCTG
CACAGATATGGTCCCTTGCTTCACCTCTCAGGAGCAGCTCTGCTCTGGGGGACCACCTGGAGCCTCCCTA
TGAAATAGAAGCACGTGACTTCCTGGCTGGGCAATCCGATACTCCTGCTGCCCAGATGCCTGCCCTTTTC
CCGAGAGAGGGGTGCCCGGGAGACCAGGTAACACCAACCAGGTCCCTGACAGCCCAGCTCCAGGAGACCA
TGACTTTCAAGGATGTGGAGGTGACCTTCTCCCAGGACGAGTGGGGGTGGCTGGACTCTGCTCAGAGGAA
CCTGTACAGGGATGTGATGCTGGAGAATTATAGGAACATGGCTTCCCTGGTGGGACCATTCACCAAACCT
GCTCTGATCTCCTGGTTGGAAGCAAGGGAGCCATGGGGCCTGAACATGCAGGCAGCTCAGCCTAAGGGGA
ATCCAGTTGCTGCTCCTACAGGAGATGACCTCCAGAGTAAAACAAACAAATTCATCTTAAATCAGGAACC
TTTGGAAGAAGCAGAAACCTTAGCTGTGTCATCAGGATGTCCTGCGACAAGTGTTTCTGAGGGAATTGGG
CTCAGAGAATCTTTTCAACAGAAGAGCAGGCAGAAGGATCAATGTGAAAATCCCATACAAGTAAGAGTTA
AGAAAGAAGAGACCAATTTCAGTCACAGGACAGGAAAAGACTCTGAAGTATCAGGAAGTAATAGTCTTGA
CTTAAAACATGTTACATATTTGAGAGTTTCTGGAAGAAAGGAATCCCTTAAACATGGCTGTGGCAAACAC
TTCAGAATGAGTTCACACCACTATGACTACAAGAAATATGGGAAGGGGCTCAGACACATGATTGGGGGCT
TCAGCCTACATCAGAGAATTCATAGTGGACTGAAAGGGAACAAAAAGGACGTGTGTGGAAAAGACTTCAG
CCTTAGCTCTCATCACCAACGTGGGCAGAGTCTTCACACAGTGGGAGTGTCATTTAAGTGCAGTGACTGT
GGAAGGACTTTCAGTCATAGCTCCCATCTTGCGTATCATCAGAGACTTCACACTCAAGAGAAAGCATTTA
AATGTAGGGTGTGTGGGAAAGCCTTCCGGTGGAGTTCCAACTGTGCGCGGCATGAGAAAATTCACACTGG
AGTGAAGCCTTATAAATGCGATTTATGTGAGAAAGCTTTCCGACGCCTGTCAGCCTACCGTCTGCACCGA
GAAACCCATGCTAAGAAGAAATTTCTTGAATTGAATCAGTATAGGGCAGCTCTCACCTACAGCTCAGGGT
TTGATCATCATTTGGGAGACCAAAGTGGGGAGAAACTCTTTGACTGCAGCCAGTGCAGGAAATCCTTCCA
CTGTAAGTCATATGTTCTTGAACATCAAAGGATTCACACCCAGGAGAAGCCCTATAAATGTACCAAATGT
AGGAAAACCTTTAGATGGAGATCAAACTTTACTCGTCATATGAGGTTGCATGAGGAGGAAAAATTCTACA
AACAAGATGAATGTCGTGAAGGCTTCAGGCAATCTCCTGACTGCAGTCAGCCCCAGGGTGCTCCCGCTGT
GGAGAAAACATTTCTGTGTCAGCAGTGTGGGAAAACTTTTACTAGAAAGAAAACTCTCGTTGACCACCAG
AGAATTCACACAGGTGAGAAACCTTACCAGTGTAGCGATTGTGGGAAGGACTTTGCCTATAGGTCAGCCT
TTATTGTTCATAAGAAGAAGCATGCCATGAAAAGAAAACCTGAGGGCGGGCCATCTTTTAGTCAGGACAC
AGTGTTCCAGGTTCCTCAGAGCAGTCACTCCAAAGAGGAGCCCTACAAATGCAGCCAGTGTGGCAAGGCC
TTCCGCAATCACTCATTCCTCCTCATCCATCAGAGAGTTCACACTGGAGAGAAGCCATATAAGTGCAGGG
AGTGTGGGAAAGCCTTCAGATGGAGTTCCAATCTCTACCGACATCAGAGGATTCACTCTCTTCAAAAACA
GTATGATTGCCATGAAAGTGAAAAGACTCCAAATGTGGAGCCAAAAATCCTCACTGGTGAGAAACGTTTT
TGGTGTCAAGAATGTGGGAAAACCTTTACACGTAAAAGAACCCTTTTAGATCATAAGGGAATACACAGTG
GAGAGAAGCGCTATAAATGTAATCTATGTGGGAAATCTTATGATAGAAACTATCGCCTTGTTAACCATCA
GAGGATCCACTCTACAGAGAGACCTTTCAAATGTCAGTGGTGTGGGAAAGAGTTCATTGGGAGACATACC
CTTTCCAGTCACCAGAGGAAACACACCAGAGCAGCACAGGCTGAACGTAGCCCGCCTGCACGGTCTTCCT
CTCAGGACACAAAGTTGAGATTACAGAAGCTAAAACCAAGTGAAGAGATGCCCCTCGAAGACTGCAAAGA
AGCTTGCAGCCAGAGCTCCAGGCTCACTGGACTCCAGGACATAAGCATTGGGAAAAAGTGCCACAAATGC
AGCATATGTGGGAAAACTTTTAACAAGAGTTCACAACTCATTAGCCACAAGAGATTTCATACTCGAGAGA
GGCCCTTCAAATGCAGCAAGTGTGGAAAGACCTTCAGGTGGTCTTCGAACCTGGCTCGGCATATGAAAAA
CCATATTAGAGATTAG
