>Addgene plasmid #219377 | SFFV-ZNF445-Brd 477 | depositor partial sequence | sequence record 428612 | Barcode sequence
TGTACACACCTTGAAGCGCT
